>Addgene plasmid #29233 | pEMS1439 | addgene partial sequence | sequence record 39353 | pEMS1307-fwd 5'-ccgcacgtctaagaaaccat-3'
GGCGTATCACGAGGCCCTTTCGTCTTCAAGAATTAATTCCGATCATATTCAATAACCCTTAATGAATTCG
AGCTCCTAGGCCGGCCGGGTGGTTTAGAGCTTGTAATGCCAGAGACACTTGGAGGTAGAAGAATGAAGTT
CAAGACCCGGTTCTACCACTAAGTGTGCTTTGATCAGCTCAGTTAATCTCCTTGAGCCTGCTTCCTCATC
TGTGAAAGAGGATCATGGTCTTCCTGGTATGTCTACACCTCGTGTGTATGCACATATCACATCCTGCTTA
GTGTTTTGTGTTCAGACCTTAGTGAGTTGGAACTGCTCAGTATTC
