[The description below was written by a language model from this plasmid's Addgene catalogue record.]
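Description:
pEMS1439 is a Pleiades Promoter Project plasmid built on the large pEMS1307 backbone (about 16.5 kb without insert). It carries Ple7, a roughly 2.7 kb human MiniPromoter designed from regulatory sequence of the ATP6V1C2 gene, which encodes the C2 subunit of the vacuolar H+ ATPase. The plasmid is propagated in E. coli as a high-copy construct under ampicillin selection. The record does not list the origin of replication or any other backbone features, and no feature table is available to show what else the backbone contains.

The Ple7 element was inserted by restriction cloning at an FseI site used on both sides, which places it upstream of a backbone-encoded EGFP carrying a nuclear localization signal. Although the catalogue lists EGFP-NLS as a C-terminal tag, the insert is a promoter element rather than a coding sequence. The arrangement is therefore best read as a promoter-reporter design, in which nuclear green fluorescence would mark cells where the candidate MiniPromoter is active. The construct belongs to a toolbox of compact human promoters meant to drive selective expression in defined brain regions or cell types.

For this MiniPromoter the outcome was negative: EGFP reporter expression was not detected in the brain, and the eye was not tested. Users should also note some sequence caveats. The insert was not sequence-confirmed, and the deposited sequence reflects the initial cloning design, so the ends may differ and internal SNPs may be present. Repository sequencing also found a 21-nucleotide deletion near the start of the depositor's sequence, which is not known to affect function.
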