Addgene plasmid #29233: pEMS1439
Purpose: Expression of the eGFP reporter gene was not detected in the brain using eGFP. Untested in the eye.
Depositing lab: Elizabeth Simpson. Publication: A regulatory toolbox of MiniPromoters to drive selective expression in the brain. Portales-Casamar E, Swanson DJ, Liu L, de Leeuw CN, Banks KG, Ho Sui SJ, Fulton DL, Ali J, Amirabbasi M, Arenillas DJ, Babyak N, Black SF, Bonaguro RJ, Brauer E, Candido TR, Castellarin M, Chen J, Chen Y, Cheng JC, Chopra V, Docking TR, Dreolini L, D'Souza CA, Flynn EK, Glenn R, Hatakka K, Hearty TG, Imanian B, Jiang S, Khorasan-zadeh S, Komljenovic I, Laprise S, Liao NY, Lim JS, Lithwick S, Liu F, Liu J, Lu M, McConechy M, McLeod AJ, Milisavljevic M, Mis J, O'Connor K, Palma B, Palmquist DL, Schmouth JF, Swanson MI, Tam B, Ticoll A, Turner JL, Varhol R, Vermeulen J, Watkins RF, Wilson G, Wong BK, Wong SH, Wong TY, Yang GS, Ypsilanti AR, Jones SJ, Holt RA, Goldowitz D, Wasserman WW, Simpson EM. Proc Natl Acad Sci U S A. 2010 Sep 21. 107(38):16589-94. 10.1073/pnas.1009158107 PubMed 20807748.
Backbone
  Vector backbone: pEMS1307
  Backbone size w/o insert (bp): 16482
  Vector type: Pleiades Promoter Project [sic, Pleaides Plieades]
Growth in bacteria
  Bacterial resistance: Ampicillin, 100 μg/mL
  Growth temperature: 37°C
  Growth strain: DH5alpha
  Growth instructions: DH10B
  Copy number: High Copy
Gene/Insert
  Gene/Insert name: Ple7 (alt names: ATP6V1C2; vacuolar H+ ATPase C2 isoform b)
  Species: H. sapiens (human)
  Insert size (bp): 2691
  Entrez Gene: ATP6V1C2 (a.k.a. ATP6C2, VMA5)
  Tag / fusion protein: EGFP-NLS (C terminal on backbone)
  Cloning method: Restriction Enzyme; 5′ cloning site FseI (unknown if destroyed); 3′ cloning site FseI (unknown if destroyed)
  Sequencing primers: 5′ Unknown
Terms and licenses: Academic/Nonprofit Terms; Industry Terms: Not Available to Industry
Depositor comments: Insert was not sequence confirmed, ends may be different and may contain some internal SNPs (sequence is based on initial cloning design, and not necessarirly final cloning design) Please note that Addgene's sequencing results differ from the full sequence information provided by the depositing laboratory by a 21 nucleotide deletion at bp# 116-136. This deletion is not known to affect the function of the plasmid.
How to cite: pEMS1439 was a gift from Elizabeth Simpson (Addgene plasmid # 29233 ; http://n2t.net/addgene:29233 ; RRID:Addgene_29233)
